Addgene plasmid #140000: pCAG-CBE4max-xCas9(3.7)-P2A-EGFP (RTW4637)
Purpose: CAG promoter expression plasmid for human codon optimized BE4max C-to-T base editor with xCas9(3.7)(D10A/A262T/R324L/S409I/E480K/E543D/M694I/E1219V) and P2A-EGFP
Depositing lab: Benjamin Kleinstiver. Depositing organization: Massachusetts General Hospital. Publication: Unconstrained genome targeting with near-PAMless engineered CRISPR-Cas9 variants. Walton RT, Christie KA, Whittaker MN, Kleinstiver BP. Science. 2020 Apr 17;368(6488):290-296. doi: 10.1126/science.aba8853. Epub 2020 Mar 26. PubMed 32217751.
Backbone
  Vector backbone: pRZ33
  Backbone manufacturer: Ketih Joung
  Vector type: Mammalian Expression, CRISPR
Growth in bacteria
  Bacterial resistance: Ampicillin, 100 μg/mL
  Growth temperature: 37°C
  Growth strain: DH5alpha
  Copy number: High Copy
Gene/Insert
  Gene/Insert name: human codon optimized CBE4max xCas9(3.7) with P2A-EGFP (alt name: RTW4637)
  Species: Synthetic
  Mutation: nSpCas9=D10A; xCas9(3.7)=A262T/R324L/S409I/E480K/E543D/M694I/E1219V
  Promoter: CAG
  Tag / fusion protein: P2A-EGFP (C terminal on insert)
  Cloning method: Gibson Cloning
  Sequencing primers: 5′ oBK280-CCTACAGCTCCTGGGCAACG; 3′ oBK23-CAGAGGGAAAAAGATCTCAGTGG
Terms and licenses: Academic/Nonprofit Terms; Industry Terms: Not Available to Industry
How to cite: pCAG-CBE4max-xCas9(3.7)-P2A-EGFP (RTW4637) was a gift from Benjamin Kleinstiver (Addgene plasmid # 140000 ; http://n2t.net/addgene:140000 ; RRID:Addgene_140000)
