[The description below was written by a language model from this plasmid's Addgene catalogue record and pLannotate feature annotations shown in this document.]
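Description:
pCAG-CBE4max-xCas9(3.7)-P2A-EGFP (RTW4637) is a mammalian expression plasmid of about 11.2 kb, built on the pRZ33 backbone, that encodes a human codon-optimized BE4max-type cytosine (C-to-T) base editor. It is maintained in E. coli through a high-copy ColE1/pUC-type origin and an ampicillin resistance gene (β-lactamase) driven by its own bla promoter. The backbone also carries remnants of lac regulatory sequences, a short SV40 promoter fragment with the SV40 origin, and an SV40 polyadenylation signal. No mammalian selection marker is annotated.

Expression is driven by the CAG promoter, annotated here as its three parts: the CMV immediate-early enhancer, the chicken β-actin promoter and a chimeric β-actin/β-globin intron. The open reading frame fuses rat APOBEC1 cytidine deaminase to a Streptococcus pyogenes Cas9 nickase (D10A) that carries the xCas9(3.7) substitutions A262T/R324L/S409I/E480K/E543D/M694I/E1219V, followed by uracil glycosylase inhibitor (UGI) sequence from phage PBS2. The feature tables call a single UGI, with an unannotated gap between Cas9 and that UGI. APOBEC1 deaminates cytosines in the strand displaced by guide RNA binding, the nickase cuts the opposite strand to bias repair, and UGI blocks uracil excision so that the edit is retained. A C-terminal P2A peptide separates EGFP from the editor during translation, giving a fluorescent marker of transfected cells, and the transcript ends at a rabbit β-globin poly(A) signal.

No guide RNA cassette is annotated, so a guide would presumably be supplied separately. The two sequence records (sequenced and depositor-supplied) differ slightly in length and in numbering start point but show the same feature set. The plasmid suits transient base-editing experiments in mammalian cells, including comparisons of Cas9 variants with altered PAM requirements.
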