Features (pLannotate 1.2.2; 21 found; start..end, strand, type, name):
      4..383     +  enhancer       CMV enhancer: human cytomegalovirus immediate early enhancer
    386..661     +  promoter       chicken β-actin promoter: No description available
    662..1670    +  intron         chimeric intron: chimera between introns from chicken β-actin and rabbit β-globin
   1719..1755    +  misc_feature   MCS (fragment): multiple cloning site
   1826..2509    +  CDS            Apobec1: ABEC1_RAT - Experimental evidence at protein level: Swiss-Prot protein existence level 1. Catalytic component of the apolipoprotein B mRNA editing enzyme complex which is responsible for the postranscriptional editing of a CAA codon for Gln to a UAA codon for stop in the APOB mRNA. May also play a role in the epigenetic regulation of gene expression by participating in DNA demethylation. From Rattus norvegicus (Rat).
   2606..6702    +  CDS            Cas9 (fragment): Cas9 (Csn1) endonuclease from the Streptococcus pyogenes Type II CRISPR/Cas system generates RNA-guided double strand breaks in DNA
   7016..7264    +  CDS            UGI: UNGI_BPPB2 - Experimental evidence at protein level: Swiss-Prot protein existence level 1. This protein binds specifically and reversibly to the host uracil-DNA glycosylase, preventing removal of uracil residues from PBS2 DNA by the host uracil-excision repair system. From Bacillus phage PBS2 (Bacteriophage PBS2).
   7403..8119    +  CDS            EGFP: EGFP is a basic (constitutively fluorescent) green fluorescent protein published in 1996, derived from Aequorea victoria. It is reported to be a rapidly-maturing weak dimer with moderate acid sensitivity.
   8132..8203    +  CDS            HBB (fragment): HBB_PONPY - Experimental evidence at transcript level: Swiss-Prot protein existence level 2. Involved in oxygen transport from the lung to the various peripheral tissues. From Pongo pygmaeus (Bornean orangutan).
   8274..8329    +  polyA_signal   β-globin poly(A) signal: rabbit β-globin polyadenylation signal (Gil and Proudfoot, 1987)
   8710..8732    -  protein_bind   lac operator (fragment): The lac repressor binds to the lac operator to inhibit transcription in E. coli. This inhibition can be relieved by adding lactose or isopropyl-β-D-thiogalactopyranoside (IPTG). lac repressor encoded by lacI
   8736..8766    -  promoter       lac promoter: promoter for the E. coli lac operon
   8781..8802    -  protein_bind   CAP binding site: CAP binding activates transcription in the presence of cAMP. E. coli catabolite activator protein
   8815..8854    -  CDS            lacI (fragment): lac repressor; lacI; The lac repressor binds to the lac operator to inhibit transcription in E. coli. This inhibition can be relieved by adding lactose or isopropyl-β-D-thiogalactopyranoside (IPTG).
   8861..8883    +  promoter       SV40 promoter (fragment): SV40 enhancer and early promoter
   8907..9042    +  rep_origin     SV40 ori: SV40 origin of replication
   9062..9196    +  polyA_signal   SV40 poly(A) signal: SV40 polyadenylation signal
   9198..9252    -  CDS            lacI (fragment): lac repressor; lacI; The lac repressor binds to the lac operator to inhibit transcription in E. coli. This inhibition can be relieved by adding lactose or isopropyl-β-D-thiogalactopyranoside (IPTG).
   9435..10023   -  rep_origin     ori: high-copy-number ColE1/pMB1/pBR322/pUC origin of replication
  10194..11054   -  CDS            AmpR: β-lactamase; bla; confers resistance to ampicillin, carbenicillin, and related antibiotics
  11055..11159   -  promoter       AmpR promoter: bla
>Addgene plasmid #140000 | pCAG-CBE4max-xCas9(3.7)-P2A-EGFP (RTW4637) | depositor full sequence | sequence record 275477 | RTW4637
GTCGACATTGATTATTGACTAGTTATTAATAGTAATCAATTACGGGGTCATTAGTTCATAGCCCATATAT
GGAGTTCCGCGTTACATAACTTACGGTAAATGGCCCGCCTGGCTGACCGCCCAACGACCCCCGCCCATTG
ACGTCAATAATGACGTATGTTCCCATAGTAACGCCAATAGGGACTTTCCATTGACGTCAATGGGTGGACT
ATTTACGGTAAACTGCCCACTTGGCAGTACATCAAGTGTATCATATGCCAAGTACGCCCCCTATTGACGT
CAATGACGGTAAATGGCCCGCCTGGCATTATGCCCAGTACATGACCTTATGGGACTTTCCTACTTGGCAG
TACATCTACGTATTAGTCATCGCTATTACCATGGGTCGAGGTGAGCCCCACGTTCTGCTTCACTCTCCCC
ATCTCCCCCCCCTCCCCACCCCCAATTTTGTATTTATTTATTTTTTAATTATTTTGTGCAGCGATGGGGG
CGGGGGGGGGGGGGGCGCGCGCCAGGCGGGGCGGGGCGGGGCGAGGGGCGGGGCGGGGCGAGGCGGAGAG
GTGCGGCGGCAGCCAATCAGAGCGGCGCGCTCCGAAAGTTTCCTTTTATGGCGAGGCGGCGGCGGCGGCG
GCCCTATAAAAAGCGAAGCGCGCGGCGGGCGGGAGTCGCTGCGTTGCCTTCGCCCCGTGCCCCGCTCCGC
GCCGCCTCGCGCCGCCCGCCCCGGCTCTGACTGACCGCGTTACTCCCACAGGTGAGCGGGCGGGACGGCC
CTTCTCCTCCGGGCTGTAATTAGCGCTTGGTTTAATGACGGCTCGTTTCTTTTCTGTGGCTGCGTGAAAG
CCTTAAAGGGCTCCGGGAGGGCCCTTTGTGCGGGGGGGAGCGGCTCGGGGGGTGCGTGCGTGTGTGTGTG
CGTGGGGAGCGCCGCGTGCGGCCCGCGCTGCCCGGCGGCTGTGAGCGCTGCGGGCGCGGCGCGGGGCTTT
GTGCGCTCCGCGTGTGCGCGAGGGGAGCGCGGCCGGGGGCGGTGCCCCGCGGTGCGGGGGGGCTGCGAGG
GGAACAAAGGCTGCGTGCGGGGTGTGTGCGTGGGGGGGTGAGCAGGGGGTGTGGGCGCGGCGGTCGGGCT
GTAACCCCCCCCTGCACCCCCCTCCCCGAGTTGCTGAGCACGGCCCGGCTTCGGGTGCGGGGCTCCGTGC
GGGGCGTGGCGCGGGGCTCGCCGTGCCGGGCGGGGGGTGGCGGCAGGTGGGGGTGCCGGGCGGGGCGGGG
CCGCCTCGGGCCGGGGAGGGCTCGGGGGAGGGGCGCGGCGGCCCCGGAGCGCCGGCGGCTGTCGAGGCGC
GGCGAGCCGCAGCCATTGCCTTTTATGGTAATCGTGCGAGAGGGCGCAGGGACTTCCTTTGTCCCAAATC
TGGCGGAGCCGAAATCTGGGAGGCGCCGCCGCACCCCCTCTAGCGGGCGCGGGCGAAGCGGTGCGGCGCC
GGCAGGAAGGAAATGGGCGGGGAGGGCCTTCGTGCGTCGCCGCGCCGCCGTCCCCTTCTCCATCTCCAGC
CTCGGGGCTGCCGCAGGGGGACGGCTGCCTTCGGGGGGGACGGGGCAGGGCGGGGTTCGGCTTCTGGCGT
GTGACCGGCGGCTCTAGAGCCTCTGCTAACCATGTTCATGCCTTCTTCTTTTTCCTACAGCTCCTGGGCA
ACGTGCTGGTTATTGTGCTGTCTCATCATTTTGGCAAAGAATTCTGCAGTCGACGGTACCGCGGGCCCGG
GATCCACCGGTCGCCACCATGAAACGGACAGCCGACGGAAGCGAGTTCGAGTCACCAAAGAAGAAGCGGA
AAGTCTCCTCAGAGACTGGGCCTGTCGCCGTCGATCCAACCCTGCGCCGCCGGATTGAACCTCACGAGTT
TGAAGTGTTCTTTGACCCCCGGGAGCTGAGAAAGGAGACATGCCTGCTGTACGAGATCAACTGGGGAGGC
AGGCACTCCATCTGGAGGCACACCTCTCAGAACACAAATAAGCACGTGGAGGTGAACTTCATCGAGAAGT
TTACCACAGAGCGGTACTTCTGCCCCAATACCAGATGTAGCATCACATGGTTTCTGAGCTGGTCCCCTTG
CGGAGAGTGTAGCAGGGCCATCACCGAGTTCCTGTCCAGATATCCACACGTGACACTGTTTATCTACATC
GCCAGGCTGTATCACCACGCAGACCCAAGGAATAGGCAGGGCCTGCGCGATCTGATCAGCTCCGGCGTGA
CCATCCAGATCATGACAGAGCAGGAGTCCGGCTACTGCTGGCGGAACTTCGTGAATTATTCTCCTAGCAA
CGAGGCCCACTGGCCTAGGTACCCACACCTGTGGGTGCGCCTGTACGTGCTGGAGCTGTATTGCATCATC
CTGGGCCTGCCCCCTTGTCTGAATATCCTGCGGAGAAAGCAGCCCCAGCTGACCTTCTTTACAATCGCCC
TGCAGTCTTGTCACTATCAGAGGCTGCCACCCCACATCCTGTGGGCCACAGGCCTGAAGTCTGGAGGATC
TAGCGGAGGATCCTCTGGCAGCGAGACACCAGGAACAAGCGAGTCAGCAACACCAGAGAGCAGTGGCGGC
AGCAGCGGCGGCAGCGACAAGAAGTACAGCATCGGCCTGGCCATCGGCACCAACTCTGTGGGCTGGGCCG
TGATCACCGACGAGTACAAGGTGCCCAGCAAGAAATTCAAGGTGCTGGGCAACACCGACCGGCACAGCAT
CAAGAAGAACCTGATCGGAGCCCTGCTGTTCGACAGCGGCGAAACAGCCGAGGCCACCCGGCTGAAGAGA
ACCGCCAGAAGAAGATACACCAGACGGAAGAACCGGATCTGCTATCTGCAAGAGATCTTCAGCAACGAGA
TGGCCAAGGTGGACGACAGCTTCTTCCACAGACTGGAAGAGTCCTTCCTGGTGGAAGAGGATAAGAAGCA
CGAGCGGCACCCCATCTTCGGCAACATCGTGGACGAGGTGGCCTACCACGAGAAGTACCCCACCATCTAC
CACCTGAGAAAGAAACTGGTGGACAGCACCGACAAGGCCGACCTGCGGCTGATCTATCTGGCCCTGGCCC
ACATGATCAAGTTCCGGGGCCACTTCCTGATCGAGGGCGACCTGAACCCCGACAACAGCGACGTGGACAA
GCTGTTCATCCAGCTGGTGCAGACCTACAACCAGCTGTTCGAGGAAAACCCCATCAACGCCAGCGGCGTG
GACGCCAAGGCCATCCTGTCTGCCAGACTGAGCAAGAGCAGACGGCTGGAAAATCTGATCGCCCAGCTGC
CCGGCGAGAAGAAGAATGGCCTGTTCGGAAACCTGATTGCCCTGAGCCTGGGCCTGACCCCCAACTTCAA
GAGCAACTTCGACCTGGCCGAGGATACCAAACTGCAGCTGAGCAAGGACACCTACGACGACGACCTGGAC
AACCTGCTGGCCCAGATCGGCGACCAGTACGCCGACCTGTTTCTGGCCGCCAAGAACCTGTCCGACGCCA
TCCTGCTGAGCGACATCCTGAGAGTGAACACCGAGATCACCAAGGCCCCCCTGAGCGCCTCTATGATCAA
GCTGTACGACGAGCACCACCAGGACCTGACCCTGCTGAAAGCTCTCGTGCGGCAGCAGCTGCCTGAGAAG
TACAAAGAGATTTTCTTCGACCAGAGCAAGAACGGCTACGCCGGCTACATTGACGGCGGAGCCAGCCAGG
AAGAGTTCTACAAGTTCATCAAGCCCATCCTGGAAAAGATGGACGGCACCGAGGAACTGCTCGTGAAGCT
GAACAGAGAGGACCTGCTGCGGAAGCAGCGGACCTTCGACAACGGCATCATCCCCCACCAGATCCACCTG
GGAGAGCTGCACGCCATTCTGCGGCGGCAGGAAGATTTTTACCCATTCCTGAAGGACAACCGGGAAAAGA
TCGAGAAGATCCTGACCTTCCGCATCCCCTACTACGTGGGCCCTCTGGCCAGGGGAAACAGCAGATTCGC
CTGGATGACCAGAAAGAGCGAGGAAACCATCACCCCCTGGAACTTCGAGAAGGTGGTGGACAAGGGCGCT
TCCGCCCAGAGCTTCATCGAGCGGATGACCAACTTCGATAAGAACCTGCCCAACGAGAAGGTGCTGCCCA
AGCACAGCCTGCTGTACGAGTACTTCACCGTGTATAACGAGCTGACCAAAGTGAAATACGTGACCGAGGG
AATGAGAAAGCCCGCCTTCCTGAGCGGCGACCAGAAAAAGGCCATCGTGGACCTGCTGTTCAAGACCAAC
CGGAAAGTGACCGTGAAGCAGCTGAAAGAGGACTACTTCAAGAAAATCGAGTGCTTCGACTCCGTGGAAA
TCTCCGGCGTGGAAGATCGGTTCAACGCCTCCCTGGGCACATACCACGATCTGCTGAAAATTATCAAGGA
CAAGGACTTCCTGGACAATGAGGAAAACGAGGACATTCTGGAAGATATCGTGCTGACCCTGACACTGTTT
GAGGACAGAGAGATGATCGAGGAACGGCTGAAAACCTATGCCCACCTGTTCGACGACAAAGTGATGAAGC
AGCTGAAGCGGCGGAGATACACCGGCTGGGGCAGGCTGAGCCGGAAGCTGATCAACGGCATCCGGGACAA
GCAGTCCGGCAAGACAATCCTGGATTTCCTGAAGTCCGACGGCTTCGCCAACAGAAACTTCATCCAGCTG
ATCCACGACGACAGCCTGACCTTTAAAGAGGACATCCAGAAAGCCCAGGTGTCCGGCCAGGGCGATAGCC
TGCACGAGCACATTGCCAATCTGGCCGGCAGCCCCGCCATTAAGAAGGGCATCCTGCAGACAGTGAAGGT
GGTGGACGAGCTCGTGAAAGTGATGGGCCGGCACAAGCCCGAGAACATCGTGATCGAAATGGCCAGAGAG
AACCAGACCACCCAGAAGGGACAGAAGAACAGCCGCGAGAGAATGAAGCGGATCGAAGAGGGCATCAAAG
AGCTGGGCAGCCAGATCCTGAAAGAACACCCCGTGGAAAACACCCAGCTGCAGAACGAGAAGCTGTACCT
GTACTACCTGCAGAATGGGCGGGATATGTACGTGGACCAGGAACTGGACATCAACCGGCTGTCCGACTAC
GATGTGGACCATATCGTGCCTCAGAGCTTTCTGAAGGACGACTCCATCGACAACAAGGTGCTGACCAGAA
GCGACAAGAACCGGGGCAAGAGCGACAACGTGCCCTCCGAAGAGGTCGTGAAGAAGATGAAGAACTACTG
GCGGCAGCTGCTGAACGCCAAGCTGATTACCCAGAGAAAGTTCGACAATCTGACCAAGGCCGAGAGAGGC
GGCCTGAGCGAACTGGATAAGGCCGGCTTCATCAAGAGACAGCTGGTGGAAACCCGGCAGATCACAAAGC
ACGTGGCACAGATCCTGGACTCCCGGATGAACACTAAGTACGACGAGAATGACAAGCTGATCCGGGAAGT
GAAAGTGATCACCCTGAAGTCCAAGCTGGTGTCCGATTTCCGGAAGGATTTCCAGTTTTACAAAGTGCGC
GAGATCAACAACTACCACCACGCCCACGACGCCTACCTGAACGCCGTCGTGGGAACCGCCCTGATCAAAA
AGTACCCTAAGCTGGAAAGCGAGTTCGTGTACGGCGACTACAAGGTGTACGACGTGCGGAAGATGATCGC
CAAGAGCGAGCAGGAAATCGGCAAGGCTACCGCCAAGTACTTCTTCTACAGCAACATCATGAACTTTTTC
AAGACCGAGATTACCCTGGCCAACGGCGAGATCCGGAAGCGGCCTCTGATCGAGACAAACGGCGAAACCG
GGGAGATCGTGTGGGATAAGGGCCGGGATTTTGCCACCGTGCGGAAAGTGCTGAGCATGCCCCAAGTGAA
TATCGTGAAAAAGACCGAGGTGCAGACAGGCGGCTTCAGCAAAGAGTCTATCCTGCCCAAGAGGAACAGC
GATAAGCTGATCGCCAGAAAGAAGGACTGGGACCCTAAGAAGTACGGCGGCTTCGACAGCCCCACCGTGG
CCTATTCTGTGCTGGTGGTGGCCAAAGTGGAAAAGGGCAAGTCCAAGAAACTGAAGAGTGTGAAAGAGCT
GCTGGGGATCACCATCATGGAAAGAAGCAGCTTCGAGAAGAATCCCATCGACTTTCTGGAAGCCAAGGGC
TACAAAGAAGTGAAAAAGGACCTGATCATCAAGCTGCCTAAGTACTCCCTGTTCGAGCTGGAAAACGGCC
GGAAGAGAATGCTGGCCTCTGCCGGCGTGCTGCAGAAGGGAAACGAACTGGCCCTGCCCTCCAAATATGT
GAACTTCCTGTACCTGGCCAGCCACTATGAGAAGCTGAAGGGCTCCCCCGAGGATAATGAGCAGAAACAG
CTGTTTGTGGAACAGCACAAGCACTACCTGGACGAGATCATCGAGCAGATCAGCGAGTTCTCCAAGAGAG
TGATCCTGGCCGACGCTAATCTGGACAAAGTGCTGTCCGCCTACAACAAGCACCGGGATAAGCCCATCAG
AGAGCAGGCCGAGAATATCATCCACCTGTTTACCCTGACCAATCTGGGAGCCCCTGCCGCCTTCAAGTAC
TTTGACACCACCATCGACCGGAAGAGGTACACCAGCACCAAAGAGGTGCTGGACGCCACCCTGATCCACC
AGAGCATCACCGGCCTGTACGAGACACGGATCGACCTGTCTCAGCTGGGAGGTGACAGCGGCGGGAGCGG
CGGGAGCGGGGGGAGCACTAATCTGAGCGACATCATTGAGAAGGAGACTGGGAAACAGCTGGTCATTCAG
GAGTCCATCCTGATGCTGCCTGAGGAGGTGGAGGAAGTGATCGGCAACAAGCCAGAGTCTGACATCCTGG
TGCACACCGCCTACGACGAGTCCACAGATGAGAATGTGATGCTGCTGACCTCTGACGCCCCCGAGTATAA
GCCTTGGGCCCTGGTCATCCAGGATTCTAACGGCGAGAATAAGATCAAGATGCTGAGCGGAGGATCCGGA
GGATCTGGAGGCAGCACCAACCTGTCTGACATCATCGAGAAGGAGACAGGCAAGCAGCTGGTCATCCAGG
AGAGCATCCTGATGCTGCCCGAAGAAGTCGAAGAAGTGATCGGAAACAAGCCTGAGAGCGATATCCTGGT
CCATACCGCCTACGACGAGAGTACCGACGAAAATGTGATGCTGCTGACATCCGACGCCCCAGAGTATAAG
CCCTGGGCTCTGGTCATCCAGGATTCCAACGGAGAGAACAAAATCAAAATGCTGTCTGGCGGCTCAAAAA
GAACCGCCGACGGCAGCGAATTCGAGCCCAAGAAGAAGAGGAAAGTCGGAGGCGGTGGAAGCGGCGCAAC
AAACTTCTCTCTGCTGAAACAAGCCGGAGATGTCGAAGAGAATCCTGGACCGATGGTGAGCAAGGGCGAG
GAGCTGTTCACCGGGGTGGTGCCCATCCTGGTCGAGCTGGACGGCGACGTAAACGGCCACAAGTTCAGCG
TGTCCGGCGAGGGCGAGGGCGATGCCACCTACGGCAAGCTGACCCTGAAGTTCATCTGCACCACCGGCAA
GCTGCCCGTGCCCTGGCCCACCCTCGTGACCACCCTGACCTACGGCGTGCAGTGCTTCAGCCGCTACCCC
GACCACATGAAGCAGCACGACTTCTTCAAGTCCGCCATGCCCGAAGGCTACGTCCAGGAGCGCACCATCT
TCTTCAAGGACGACGGCAACTACAAGACCCGCGCCGAGGTGAAGTTCGAGGGCGACACCCTGGTGAACCG
CATCGAGCTGAAGGGCATCGACTTCAAGGAGGACGGCAACATCCTGGGGCACAAGCTGGAGTACAACTAC
AACAGCCACAACGTCTATATCATGGCCGACAAGCAGAAGAACGGCATCAAGGTGAACTTCAAGATCCGCC
ACAACATCGAGGACGGCAGCGTGCAGCTCGCCGACCACTACCAGCAGAACACCCCCATCGGCGACGGCCC
CGTGCTGCTGCCCGACAACCACTACCTGAGCACCCAGTCCGCCCTGAGCAAAGACCCCAACGAGAAGCGC
GATCACATGGTCCTGCTGGAGTTCGTGACCGCCGCCGGGATCACTCTCGGCATGGACGAGCTGTACAAGT
GAAGCGGCCGCACTCCTCAGGTGCAGGCTGCCTATCAGAAGGTGGTGGCTGGTGTGGCCAATGCCCTGGC
TCACAAATACCACTGAGATCTTTTTCCCTCTGCCAAAAATTATGGGGACATCATGAAGCCCCTTGAGCAT
CTGACTTCTGGCTAATAAAGGAAATTTATTTTCATTGCAATAGTGTGTTGGAATTTTTTGTGTCTCTCAC
TCGGAAGGACATATGGGAGGGCAAATCATTTAAAACATCAGAATGAGTATTTGGTTTAGAGTTTGGCAAC
ATATGCCATATGCTGGCTGCCATGAACAAAGGTGGCTATAAAGAGGTCATCAGTATATGAAACAGCCCCC
TGCTGTCCATTCCTTATTCCATAGAAAAGCCTTGACTTGAGGTTAGATTTTTTTTATATTTTGTTTTGTG
TTATTTTTTTCTTTAACATCCCTAAAATTTTCCTTACATGTTTTACTAGCCAGATTTTTCCTCCTCTCCT
GACTACTCCCAGTCATAGCTGTCCCTCTTCTCTTATGAAGATCCCTCGACCTGCAGCCCAAGCTTGGCGT
AATCATGGTCATAGCTGTTTCCTGTGTGAAATTGTTATCCGCTCACAATTCCACACAACATACGAGCCGG
AAGCATAAAGTGTAAAGCCTGGGGTGCCTAATGAGTGAGCTAACTCACATTAATTGCGTTGCGCTCACTG
CCCGCTTTCCAGTCGGGAAACCTGTCGTGCCAGCGGATCCGCATCTCAATTAGTCAGCAACCATAGTCCC
GCCCCTAACTCCGCCCATCCCGCCCCTAACTCCGCCCAGTTCCGCCCATTCTCCGCCCCATGGCTGACTA
ATTTTTTTTATTTATGCAGAGGCCGAGGCCGCCTCGGCCTCTGAGCTATTCCAGAAGTAGTGAGGAGGCT
TTTTTGGAGGCCTAGGCTTTTGCAAAAAGCTAACTTGTTTATTGCAGCTTATAATGGTTACAAATAAAGC
AATAGCATCACAAATTTCACAAATAAAGCATTTTTTTCACTGCATTCTAGTTGTGGTTTGTCCAAACTCA
TCAATGTATCTTATCATGTCTGGATCCGCTGCATTAATGAATCGGCCAACGCGCGGGGAGAGGCGGTTTG
CGTATTGGGCGCTCTTCCGCTTCCTCGCTCACTGACTCGCTGCGCTCGGTCGTTCGGCTGCGGCGAGCGG
TATCAGCTCACTCAAAGGCGGTAATACGGTTATCCACAGAATCAGGGGATAACGCAGGAAAGAACATGTG
AGCAAAAGGCCAGCAAAAGGCCAGGAACCGTAAAAAGGCCGCGTTGCTGGCGTTTTTCCATAGGCTCCGC
CCCCCTGACGAGCATCACAAAAATCGACGCTCAAGTCAGAGGTGGCGAAACCCGACAGGACTATAAAGAT
ACCAGGCGTTTCCCCCTGGAAGCTCCCTCGTGCGCTCTCCTGTTCCGACCCTGCCGCTTACCGGATACCT
GTCCGCCTTTCTCCCTTCGGGAAGCGTGGCGCTTTCTCAATGCTCACGCTGTAGGTATCTCAGTTCGGTG
TAGGTCGTTCGCTCCAAGCTGGGCTGTGTGCACGAACCCCCCGTTCAGCCCGACCGCTGCGCCTTATCCG
GTAACTATCGTCTTGAGTCCAACCCGGTAAGACACGACTTATCGCCACTGGCAGCAGCCACTGGTAACAG
GATTAGCAGAGCGAGGTATGTAGGCGGTGCTACAGAGTTCTTGAAGTGGTGGCCTAACTACGGCTACACT
AGAAGGACAGTATTTGGTATCTGCGCTCTGCTGAAGCCAGTTACCTTCGGAAAAAGAGTTGGTAGCTCTT
GATCCGGCAAACAAACCACCGCTGGTAGCGGTGGTTTTTTTGTTTGCAAGCAGCAGATTACGCGCAGAAA
AAAAGGATCTCAAGAAGATCCTTTGATCTTTTCTACGGGGTCTGACGCTCAGTGGAACGAAAACTCACGT
TAAGGGATTTTGGTCATGAGATTATCAAAAAGGATCTTCACCTAGATCCTTTTAAATTAAAAATGAAGTT
TTAAATCAATCTAAAGTATATATGAGTAAACTTGGTCTGACAGTTACCAATGCTTAATCAGTGAGGCACC
TATCTCAGCGATCTGTCTATTTCGTTCATCCATAGTTGCCTGACTCCCCGTCGTGTAGATAACTACGATA
CGGGAGGGCTTACCATCTGGCCCCAGTGCTGCAATGATACCGCGAGACCCACGCTCACCGGCTCCAGATT
TATCAGCAATAAACCAGCCAGCCGGAAGGGCCGAGCGCAGAAGTGGTCCTGCAACTTTATCCGCCTCCAT
CCAGTCTATTAATTGTTGCCGGGAAGCTAGAGTAAGTAGTTCGCCAGTTAATAGTTTGCGCAACGTTGTT
GCCATTGCTACAGGCATCGTGGTGTCACGCTCGTCGTTTGGTATGGCTTCATTCAGCTCCGGTTCCCAAC
GATCAAGGCGAGTTACATGATCCCCCATGTTGTGCAAAAAAGCGGTTAGCTCCTTCGGTCCTCCGATCGT
TGTCAGAAGTAAGTTGGCCGCAGTGTTATCACTCATGGTTATGGCAGCACTGCATAATTCTCTTACTGTC
ATGCCATCCGTAAGATGCTTTTCTGTGACTGGTGAGTACTCAACCAAGTCATTCTGAGAATAGTGTATGC
GGCGACCGAGTTGCTCTTGCCCGGCGTCAATACGGGATAATACCGCGCCACATAGCAGAACTTTAAAAGT
GCTCATCATTGGAAAACGTTCTTCGGGGCGAAAACTCTCAAGGATCTTACCGCTGTTGAGATCCAGTTCG
ATGTAACCCACTCGTGCACCCAACTGATCTTCAGCATCTTTTACTTTCACCAGCGTTTCTGGGTGAGCAA
AAACAGGAAGGCAAAATGCCGCAAAAAAGGGAATAAGGGCGACACGGAAATGTTGAATACTCATACTCTT
CCTTTTTCAATATTATTGAAGCATTTATCAGGGTTATTGTCTCATGAGCGGATACATATTTGAATGTATT
TAGAAAAATAAACAAATAGGGGTTCCGCGCACATTTCCCCGAAAAGTGCCACCTG
