Features (pLannotate 1.2.2; 21 found; start..end, strand, type, name):
    634..670     +  misc_feature   MCS (fragment): multiple cloning site
    741..1424    +  CDS            Apobec1: ABEC1_RAT - Experimental evidence at protein level: Swiss-Prot protein existence level 1. Catalytic component of the apolipoprotein B mRNA editing enzyme complex which is responsible for the postranscriptional editing of a CAA codon for Gln to a UAA codon for stop in the APOB mRNA. May also play a role in the epigenetic regulation of gene expression by participating in DNA demethylation. From Rattus norvegicus (Rat).
   1521..5617    +  CDS            Cas9 (fragment): Cas9 (Csn1) endonuclease from the Streptococcus pyogenes Type II CRISPR/Cas system generates RNA-guided double strand breaks in DNA
   5931..6179    +  CDS            UGI: UNGI_BPPB2 - Experimental evidence at protein level: Swiss-Prot protein existence level 1. This protein binds specifically and reversibly to the host uracil-DNA glycosylase, preventing removal of uracil residues from PBS2 DNA by the host uracil-excision repair system. From Bacillus phage PBS2 (Bacteriophage PBS2).
   6318..7034    +  CDS            EGFP: EGFP is a basic (constitutively fluorescent) green fluorescent protein published in 1996, derived from Aequorea victoria. It is reported to be a rapidly-maturing weak dimer with moderate acid sensitivity.
   7047..7118    +  CDS            HBB (fragment): HBB_PONPY - Experimental evidence at transcript level: Swiss-Prot protein existence level 2. Involved in oxygen transport from the lung to the various peripheral tissues. From Pongo pygmaeus (Bornean orangutan).
   7189..7244    +  polyA_signal   β-globin poly(A) signal: rabbit β-globin polyadenylation signal (Gil and Proudfoot, 1987)
   7627..7649    -  protein_bind   lac operator (fragment): The lac repressor binds to the lac operator to inhibit transcription in E. coli. This inhibition can be relieved by adding lactose or isopropyl-β-D-thiogalactopyranoside (IPTG). lac repressor encoded by lacI
   7653..7683    -  promoter       lac promoter: promoter for the E. coli lac operon
   7698..7719    -  protein_bind   CAP binding site: CAP binding activates transcription in the presence of cAMP. E. coli catabolite activator protein
   7732..7771    -  CDS            lacI (fragment): lac repressor; lacI; The lac repressor binds to the lac operator to inhibit transcription in E. coli. This inhibition can be relieved by adding lactose or isopropyl-β-D-thiogalactopyranoside (IPTG).
   7778..7800    +  promoter       SV40 promoter (fragment): SV40 enhancer and early promoter
   7824..7959    +  rep_origin     SV40 ori: SV40 origin of replication
   7979..8113    +  polyA_signal   SV40 poly(A) signal: SV40 polyadenylation signal
   8115..8169    -  CDS            lacI (fragment): lac repressor; lacI; The lac repressor binds to the lac operator to inhibit transcription in E. coli. This inhibition can be relieved by adding lactose or isopropyl-β-D-thiogalactopyranoside (IPTG).
   8352..8940    -  rep_origin     ori: high-copy-number ColE1/pMB1/pBR322/pUC origin of replication
   9111..9971    -  CDS            AmpR: β-lactamase; bla; confers resistance to ampicillin, carbenicillin, and related antibiotics
   9972..10076   -  promoter       AmpR promoter: bla
  10107..10486   +  enhancer       CMV enhancer: human cytomegalovirus immediate early enhancer
  10488..10761   +  promoter       chicken β-actin promoter: No description available
  10762..585     +  intron         chimeric intron (across the origin): chimera between introns from chicken β-actin and rabbit β-globin
>Addgene plasmid #140000 | pCAG-CBE4max-xCas9(3.7)-P2A-EGFP (RTW4637) | addgene full sequence | sequence record 275479 | Addgene NGS Result
TGAGCAGGGGGTGTGGGCGCGTCGGTCGGGCTGCAACCCCCCCTGCACCCCCCTCCCCGAGTTGCTGAGC
ACGGCCCGGCTTCGGGTGCGGGGCTCCGTACGGGGCGTGGCGCGGGGCTCGCCGTGCCGGGCGGGGGGTG
GCGGCAGGTGGGGGTGCCGGGCGGGGCGGGGCCGCCTCGGGCCGGGGAGGGCTCGGGGGAGGGGCGCGGC
GGCCCCCGGAGCGCCGGCGGCTGTCGAGGCGCGGCGAGCCGCAGCCATTGCCTTTTATGGTAATCGTGCG
AGAGGGCGCAGGGACTTCCTTTGTCCCAAATCTGTGCGGAGCCGAAATCTGGGAGGCGCCGCCGCACCCC
CTCTAGCGGGCGCGGGGCGAAGCGGTGCGGCGCCGGCAGGAAGGAAATGGGCGGGGAGGGCCTTCGTGCG
TCGCCGCGCCGCCGTCCCCTTCTCCCTCTCCAGCCTCGGGGCTGTCCGCGGGGGGACGGCTGCCTTCGGG
GGGGACGGGGCAGGGCGGGGTTCGGCTTCTGGCGTGTGACCGGCGGCTCTAGAGCCTCTGCTAACCATGT
TCATGCCTTCTTCTTTTTCCTACAGCTCCTGGGCAACGTGCTGGTTATTGTGCTGTCTCATCATTTTGGC
AAAGAATTCTGCAGTCGACGGTACCGCGGGCCCGGGATCCACCGGTCGCCACCATGAAACGGACAGCCGA
CGGAAGCGAGTTCGAGTCACCAAAGAAGAAGCGGAAAGTCTCCTCAGAGACTGGGCCTGTCGCCGTCGAT
CCAACCCTGCGCCGCCGGATTGAACCTCACGAGTTTGAAGTGTTCTTTGACCCCCGGGAGCTGAGAAAGG
AGACATGCCTGCTGTACGAGATCAACTGGGGAGGCAGGCACTCCATCTGGAGGCACACCTCTCAGAACAC
AAATAAGCACGTGGAGGTGAACTTCATCGAGAAGTTTACCACAGAGCGGTACTTCTGCCCCAATACCAGA
TGTAGCATCACATGGTTTCTGAGCTGGTCCCCTTGCGGAGAGTGTAGCAGGGCCATCACCGAGTTCCTGT
CCAGATATCCACACGTGACACTGTTTATCTACATCGCCAGGCTGTATCACCACGCAGACCCAAGGAATAG
GCAGGGCCTGCGCGATCTGATCAGCTCCGGCGTGACCATCCAGATCATGACAGAGCAGGAGTCCGGCTAC
TGCTGGCGGAACTTCGTGAATTATTCTCCTAGCAACGAGGCCCACTGGCCTAGGTACCCACACCTGTGGG
TGCGCCTGTACGTGCTGGAGCTGTATTGCATCATCCTGGGCCTGCCCCCTTGTCTGAATATCCTGCGGAG
AAAGCAGCCCCAGCTGACCTTCTTTACAATCGCCCTGCAGTCTTGTCACTATCAGAGGCTGCCACCCCAC
ATCCTGTGGGCCACAGGCCTGAAGTCTGGAGGATCTAGCGGAGGATCCTCTGGCAGCGAGACACCAGGAA
CAAGCGAGTCAGCAACACCAGAGAGCAGTGGCGGCAGCAGCGGCGGCAGCGACAAGAAGTACAGCATCGG
CCTGGCCATCGGCACCAACTCTGTGGGCTGGGCCGTGATCACCGACGAGTACAAGGTGCCCAGCAAGAAA
TTCAAGGTGCTGGGCAACACCGACCGGCACAGCATCAAGAAGAACCTGATCGGAGCCCTGCTGTTCGACA
GCGGCGAAACAGCCGAGGCCACCCGGCTGAAGAGAACCGCCAGAAGAAGATACACCAGACGGAAGAACCG
GATCTGCTATCTGCAAGAGATCTTCAGCAACGAGATGGCCAAGGTGGACGACAGCTTCTTCCACAGACTG
GAAGAGTCCTTCCTGGTGGAAGAGGATAAGAAGCACGAGCGGCACCCCATCTTCGGCAACATCGTGGACG
AGGTGGCCTACCACGAGAAGTACCCCACCATCTACCACCTGAGAAAGAAACTGGTGGACAGCACCGACAA
GGCCGACCTGCGGCTGATCTATCTGGCCCTGGCCCACATGATCAAGTTCCGGGGCCACTTCCTGATCGAG
GGCGACCTGAACCCCGACAACAGCGACGTGGACAAGCTGTTCATCCAGCTGGTGCAGACCTACAACCAGC
TGTTCGAGGAAAACCCCATCAACGCCAGCGGCGTGGACGCCAAGGCCATCCTGTCTGCCAGACTGAGCAA
GAGCAGACGGCTGGAAAATCTGATCGCCCAGCTGCCCGGCGAGAAGAAGAATGGCCTGTTCGGAAACCTG
ATTGCCCTGAGCCTGGGCCTGACCCCCAACTTCAAGAGCAACTTCGACCTGGCCGAGGATACCAAACTGC
AGCTGAGCAAGGACACCTACGACGACGACCTGGACAACCTGCTGGCCCAGATCGGCGACCAGTACGCCGA
CCTGTTTCTGGCCGCCAAGAACCTGTCCGACGCCATCCTGCTGAGCGACATCCTGAGAGTGAACACCGAG
ATCACCAAGGCCCCCCTGAGCGCCTCTATGATCAAGCTGTACGACGAGCACCACCAGGACCTGACCCTGC
TGAAAGCTCTCGTGCGGCAGCAGCTGCCTGAGAAGTACAAAGAGATTTTCTTCGACCAGAGCAAGAACGG
CTACGCCGGCTACATTGACGGCGGAGCCAGCCAGGAAGAGTTCTACAAGTTCATCAAGCCCATCCTGGAA
AAGATGGACGGCACCGAGGAACTGCTCGTGAAGCTGAACAGAGAGGACCTGCTGCGGAAGCAGCGGACCT
TCGACAACGGCATCATCCCCCACCAGATCCACCTGGGAGAGCTGCACGCCATTCTGCGGCGGCAGGAAGA
TTTTTACCCATTCCTGAAGGACAACCGGGAAAAGATCGAGAAGATCCTGACCTTCCGCATCCCCTACTAC
GTGGGCCCTCTGGCCAGGGGAAACAGCAGATTCGCCTGGATGACCAGAAAGAGCGAGGAAACCATCACCC
CCTGGAACTTCGAGAAGGTGGTGGACAAGGGCGCTTCCGCCCAGAGCTTCATCGAGCGGATGACCAACTT
CGATAAGAACCTGCCCAACGAGAAGGTGCTGCCCAAGCACAGCCTGCTGTACGAGTACTTCACCGTGTAT
AACGAGCTGACCAAAGTGAAATACGTGACCGAGGGAATGAGAAAGCCCGCCTTCCTGAGCGGCGACCAGA
AAAAGGCCATCGTGGACCTGCTGTTCAAGACCAACCGGAAAGTGACCGTGAAGCAGCTGAAAGAGGACTA
CTTCAAGAAAATCGAGTGCTTCGACTCCGTGGAAATCTCCGGCGTGGAAGATCGGTTCAACGCCTCCCTG
GGCACATACCACGATCTGCTGAAAATTATCAAGGACAAGGACTTCCTGGACAATGAGGAAAACGAGGACA
TTCTGGAAGATATCGTGCTGACCCTGACACTGTTTGAGGACAGAGAGATGATCGAGGAACGGCTGAAAAC
CTATGCCCACCTGTTCGACGACAAAGTGATGAAGCAGCTGAAGCGGCGGAGATACACCGGCTGGGGCAGG
CTGAGCCGGAAGCTGATCAACGGCATCCGGGACAAGCAGTCCGGCAAGACAATCCTGGATTTCCTGAAGT
CCGACGGCTTCGCCAACAGAAACTTCATCCAGCTGATCCACGACGACAGCCTGACCTTTAAAGAGGACAT
CCAGAAAGCCCAGGTGTCCGGCCAGGGCGATAGCCTGCACGAGCACATTGCCAATCTGGCCGGCAGCCCC
GCCATTAAGAAGGGCATCCTGCAGACAGTGAAGGTGGTGGACGAGCTCGTGAAAGTGATGGGCCGGCACA
AGCCCGAGAACATCGTGATCGAAATGGCCAGAGAGAACCAGACCACCCAGAAGGGACAGAAGAACAGCCG
CGAGAGAATGAAGCGGATCGAAGAGGGCATCAAAGAGCTGGGCAGCCAGATCCTGAAAGAACACCCCGTG
GAAAACACCCAGCTGCAGAACGAGAAGCTGTACCTGTACTACCTGCAGAATGGGCGGGATATGTACGTGG
ACCAGGAACTGGACATCAACCGGCTGTCCGACTACGATGTGGACCATATCGTGCCTCAGAGCTTTCTGAA
GGACGACTCCATCGACAACAAGGTGCTGACCAGAAGCGACAAGAACCGGGGCAAGAGCGACAACGTGCCC
TCCGAAGAGGTCGTGAAGAAGATGAAGAACTACTGGCGGCAGCTGCTGAACGCCAAGCTGATTACCCAGA
GAAAGTTCGACAATCTGACCAAGGCCGAGAGAGGCGGCCTGAGCGAACTGGATAAGGCCGGCTTCATCAA
GAGACAGCTGGTGGAAACCCGGCAGATCACAAAGCACGTGGCACAGATCCTGGACTCCCGGATGAACACT
AAGTACGACGAGAATGACAAGCTGATCCGGGAAGTGAAAGTGATCACCCTGAAGTCCAAGCTGGTGTCCG
ATTTCCGGAAGGATTTCCAGTTTTACAAAGTGCGCGAGATCAACAACTACCACCACGCCCACGACGCCTA
CCTGAACGCCGTCGTGGGAACCGCCCTGATCAAAAAGTACCCTAAGCTGGAAAGCGAGTTCGTGTACGGC
GACTACAAGGTGTACGACGTGCGGAAGATGATCGCCAAGAGCGAGCAGGAAATCGGCAAGGCTACCGCCA
AGTACTTCTTCTACAGCAACATCATGAACTTTTTCAAGACCGAGATTACCCTGGCCAACGGCGAGATCCG
GAAGCGGCCTCTGATCGAGACAAACGGCGAAACCGGGGAGATCGTGTGGGATAAGGGCCGGGATTTTGCC
ACCGTGCGGAAAGTGCTGAGCATGCCCCAAGTGAATATCGTGAAAAAGACCGAGGTGCAGACAGGCGGCT
TCAGCAAAGAGTCTATCCTGCCCAAGAGGAACAGCGATAAGCTGATCGCCAGAAAGAAGGACTGGGACCC
TAAGAAGTACGGCGGCTTCGACAGCCCCACCGTGGCCTATTCTGTGCTGGTGGTGGCCAAAGTGGAAAAG
GGCAAGTCCAAGAAACTGAAGAGTGTGAAAGAGCTGCTGGGGATCACCATCATGGAAAGAAGCAGCTTCG
AGAAGAATCCCATCGACTTTCTGGAAGCCAAGGGCTACAAAGAAGTGAAAAAGGACCTGATCATCAAGCT
GCCTAAGTACTCCCTGTTCGAGCTGGAAAACGGCCGGAAGAGAATGCTGGCCTCTGCCGGCGTGCTGCAG
AAGGGAAACGAACTGGCCCTGCCCTCCAAATATGTGAACTTCCTGTACCTGGCCAGCCACTATGAGAAGC
TGAAGGGCTCCCCCGAGGATAATGAGCAGAAACAGCTGTTTGTGGAACAGCACAAGCACTACCTGGACGA
GATCATCGAGCAGATCAGCGAGTTCTCCAAGAGAGTGATCCTGGCCGACGCTAATCTGGACAAAGTGCTG
TCCGCCTACAACAAGCACCGGGATAAGCCCATCAGAGAGCAGGCCGAGAATATCATCCACCTGTTTACCC
TGACCAATCTGGGAGCCCCTGCCGCCTTCAAGTACTTTGACACCACCATCGACCGGAAGAGGTACACCAG
CACCAAAGAGGTGCTGGACGCCACCCTGATCCACCAGAGCATCACCGGCCTGTACGAGACACGGATCGAC
CTGTCTCAGCTGGGAGGTGACAGCGGCGGGAGCGGCGGGAGCGGGGGGAGCACTAATCTGAGCGACATCA
TTGAGAAGGAGACTGGGAAACAGCTGGTCATTCAGGAGTCCATCCTGATGCTGCCTGAGGAGGTGGAGGA
AGTGATCGGCAACAAGCCAGAGTCTGACATCCTGGTGCACACCGCCTACGACGAGTCCACAGATGAGAAT
GTGATGCTGCTGACCTCTGACGCCCCCGAGTATAAGCCTTGGGCCCTGGTCATCCAGGATTCTAACGGCG
AGAATAAGATCAAGATGCTGAGCGGAGGATCCGGAGGATCTGGAGGCAGCACCAACCTGTCTGACATCAT
CGAGAAGGAGACAGGCAAGCAGCTGGTCATCCAGGAGAGCATCCTGATGCTGCCCGAAGAAGTCGAAGAA
GTGATCGGAAACAAGCCTGAGAGCGATATCCTGGTCCATACCGCCTACGACGAGAGTACCGACGAAAATG
TGATGCTGCTGACATCCGACGCCCCAGAGTATAAGCCCTGGGCTCTGGTCATCCAGGATTCCAACGGAGA
GAACAAAATCAAAATGCTGTCTGGCGGCTCAAAAAGAACCGCCGACGGCAGCGAATTCGAGCCCAAGAAG
AAGAGGAAAGTCGGAGGCGGTGGAAGCGGCGCAACAAACTTCTCTCTGCTGAAACAAGCCGGAGATGTCG
AAGAGAATCCTGGACCGATGGTGAGCAAGGGCGAGGAGCTGTTCACCGGGGTGGTGCCCATCCTGGTCGA
GCTGGACGGCGACGTAAACGGCCACAAGTTCAGCGTGTCCGGCGAGGGCGAGGGCGATGCCACCTACGGC
AAGCTGACCCTGAAGTTCATCTGCACCACCGGCAAGCTGCCCGTGCCCTGGCCCACCCTCGTGACCACCC
TGACCTACGGCGTGCAGTGCTTCAGCCGCTACCCCGACCACATGAAGCAGCACGACTTCTTCAAGTCCGC
CATGCCCGAAGGCTACGTCCAGGAGCGCACCATCTTCTTCAAGGACGACGGCAACTACAAGACCCGCGCC
GAGGTGAAGTTCGAGGGCGACACCCTGGTGAACCGCATCGAGCTGAAGGGCATCGACTTCAAGGAGGACG
GCAACATCCTGGGGCACAAGCTGGAGTACAACTACAACAGCCACAACGTCTATATCATGGCCGACAAGCA
GAAGAACGGCATCAAGGTGAACTTCAAGATCCGCCACAACATCGAGGACGGCAGCGTGCAGCTCGCCGAC
CACTACCAGCAGAACACCCCCATCGGCGACGGCCCCGTGCTGCTGCCCGACAACCACTACCTGAGCACCC
AGTCCGCCCTGAGCAAAGACCCCAACGAGAAGCGCGATCACATGGTCCTGCTGGAGTTCGTGACCGCCGC
CGGGATCACTCTCGGCATGGACGAGCTGTACAAGTGAAGCGGCCGCACTCCTCAGGTGCAGGCTGCCTAT
CAGAAGGTGGTGGCTGGTGTGGCCAATGCCCTGGCTCACAAATACCACTGAGATCTTTTTCCCTCTGCCA
AAAATTATGGGGACATCATGAAGCCCCTTGAGCATCTGACTTCTGGCTAATAAAGGAAATTTATTTTCAT
TGCAATAGTGTGTTGGAATTTTTTGTGTCTCTCACTCGGAAGGACATATGGGAGGGCAAATCATTTAAAA
CATCAGAATGAGTATTTGGTTTAGAGTTTGGCAACATATGCCCATATGCTGGCTGCCATGAACAAAGGTT
GGCTATAAAGAGGTCATCAGTATATGAAACAGCCCCCTGCTGTCCATTCCTTATTCCATAGAAAAGCCTT
GACTTGAGGTTAGATTTTTTTTATATTTTGTTTTGTGTTATTTTTTTCTTTAACATCCCTAAAATTTTCC
TTACATGTTTTACTAGCCAGATTTTTCCTCCTCTCCTGACTACTCCCAGTCATAGCTGTCCCTCTTCTCT
TATGGAGATCCCTCGACCTGCAGCCCAAGCTTGGCGTAATCATGGTCATAGCTGTTTCCTGTGTGAAATT
GTTATCCGCTCACAATTCCACACAACATACGAGCCGGAAGCATAAAGTGTAAAGCCTGGGGTGCCTAATG
AGTGAGCTAACTCACATTAATTGCGTTGCGCTCACTGCCCGCTTTCCAGTCGGGAAACCTGTCGTGCCAG
CGGATCCGCATCTCAATTAGTCAGCAACCATAGTCCCGCCCCTAACTCCGCCCATCCCGCCCCTAACTCC
GCCCAGTTCCGCCCATTCTCCGCCCCATGGCTGACTAATTTTTTTTATTTATGCAGAGGCCGAGGCCGCC
TCGGCCTCTGAGCTATTCCAGAAGTAGTGAGGAGGCTTTTTTGGAGGCCTAGGCTTTTGCAAAAAGCTAA
CTTGTTTATTGCAGCTTATAATGGTTACAAATAAAGCAATAGCATCACAAATTTCACAAATAAAGCATTT
TTTTCACTGCATTCTAGTTGTGGTTTGTCCAAACTCATCAATGTATCTTATCATGTCTGGATCCGCTGCA
TTAATGAATCGGCCAACGCGCGGGGAGAGGCGGTTTGCGTATTGGGCGCTCTTCCGCTTCCTCGCTCACT
GACTCGCTGCGCTCGGTCGTTCGGCTGCGGCGAGCGGTATCAGCTCACTCAAAGGCGGTAATACGGTTAT
CCACAGAATCAGGGGATAACGCAGGAAAGAACATGTGAGCAAAAGGCCAGCAAAAGGCCAGGAACCGTAA
AAAGGCCGCGTTGCTGGCGTTTTTCCATAGGCTCCGCCCCCCTGACGAGCATCACAAAAATCGACGCTCA
AGTCAGAGGTGGCGAAACCCGACAGGACTATAAAGATACCAGGCGTTTCCCCCTGGAAGCTCCCTCGTGC
GCTCTCCTGTTCCGACCCTGCCGCTTACCGGATACCTGTCCGCCTTTCTCCCTTCGGGAAGCGTGGCGCT
TTCTCATAGCTCACGCTGTAGGTATCTCAGTTCGGTGTAGGTCGTTCGCTCCAAGCTGGGCTGTGTGCAC
GAACCCCCCGTTCAGCCCGACCGCTGCGCCTTATCCGGTAACTATCGTCTTGAGTCCAACCCGGTAAGAC
ACGACTTATCGCCACTGGCAGCAGCCACTGGTAACAGGATTAGCAGAGCGAGGTATGTAGGCGGTGCTAC
AGAGTTCTTGAAGTGGTGGCCTAACTACGGCTACACTAGAAGAACAGTATTTGGTATCTGCGCTCTGCTG
AAGCCAGTTACCTTCGGAAAAAGAGTTGGTAGCTCTTGATCCGGCAAACAAACCACCGCTGGTAGCGGTG
GTTTTTTTGTTTGCAAGCAGCAGATTACGCGCAGAAAAAAAGGATCTCAAGAAGATCCTTTGATCTTTTC
TACGGGGTCTGACGCTCAGTGGAACGAAAACTCACGTTAAGGGATTTTGGTCATGAGATTATCAAAAAGG
ATCTTCACCTAGATCCTTTTAAATTAAAAATGAAGTTTTAAATCAATCTAAAGTATATATGAGTAAACTT
GGTCTGACAGTTACCAATGCTTAATCAGTGAGGCACCTATCTCAGCGATCTGTCTATTTCGTTCATCCAT
AGTTGCCTGACTCCCCGTCGTGTAGATAACTACGATACGGGAGGGCTTACCATCTGGCCCCAGTGCTGCA
ATGATACCGCGAGACCCACGCTCACCGGCTCCAGATTTATCAGCAATAAACCAGCCAGCCGGAAGGGCCG
AGCGCAGAAGTGGTCCTGCAACTTTATCCGCCTCCATCCAGTCTATTAATTGTTGCCGGGAAGCTAGAGT
AAGTAGTTCGCCAGTTAATAGTTTGCGCAACGTTGTTGCCATTGCTACAGGCATCGTGGTGTCACGCTCG
TCGTTTGGTATGGCTTCATTCAGCTCCGGTTCCCAACGATCAAGGCGAGTTACATGATCCCCCATGTTGT
GCAAAAAAGCGGTTAGCTCCTTCGGTCCTCCGATCGTTGTCAGAAGTAAGTTGGCCGCAGTGTTATCACT
CATGGTTATGGCAGCACTGCATAATTCTCTTACTGTCATGCCATCCGTAAGATGCTTTTCTGTGACTGGT
GAGTACTCAACCAAGTCATTCTGAGAATAGTGTATGCGGCGACCGAGTTGCTCTTGCCCGGCGTCAATAC
GGGATAATACCGCGCCACATAGCAGAACTTTAAAAGTGCTCATCATTGGAAAACGTTCTTCGGGGCGAAA
ACTCTCAAGGATCTTACCGCTGTTGAGATCCAGTTCGATGTAACCCACTCGTGCACCCAACTGATCTTCA
GCATCTTTTACTTTCACCAGCGTTTCTGGGTGAGCAAAAACAGGAAGGCAAAATGCCGCAAAAAAGGGAA
TAAGGGCGACACGGAAATGTTGAATACTCATACTCTTCCTTTTTCAATATTATTGAAGCATTTATCAGGG
TTATTGTCTCATGAGCGGATACATATTTGAATGTATTTAGAAAAATAAACAAATAGGGGTTCCGCGCACA
TTTCCCCGAAAAGTGCCACCTGGGTCGACATTGATTATTGACTAGTTATTAATAGTAATCAATTACGGGG
TCATTAGTTCATAGCCCATATATGGAGTTCCGCGTTACATAACTTACGGTAAATGGCCCGCCTGGCTGAC
CGCCCAACGACCCCCGCCCATTGACGTCAATAATGACGTATGTTCCCATAGTAACGCCAATAGGGACTTT
CCATTGACGTCAATGGGTGGAGTATTTACGGTAAACTGCCCACTTGGCAGTACATCAAGTGTATCATATG
CCAAGTACGCCCCCTATTGACGTCAATGACGGTAAATGGCCCGCCTGGCATTATGCCCAGTACATGACCT
TATGGGACTTTCCTACTTGGCAGTACATCTACGTATTAGTCATCGCTATTACCATGGTCGAGGTGAGCCC
CACGTTCTGCTTCACTCTCCCCATCTCCCCCCCCTCCCCACCCCCAATTTTGTATTTATTTATTTTTTAA
TTATTTTGTGCAGCGATGGGGGCGGGGGGGGGGGGSGGGCGCGCGSCGGGGCGGGGCGGGGCGAGGGGCG
GGGCGGGGCGAGGCGGAGAGGTGCGGCGGCAGCCAATCAGAGCGGCGCGCTCCGAAAGTTTCCTTTTATG
GCGAGGCGGCGGCGGCGGCGGCCCTATAAAAAGCGAAGCGCGCGGCGGGCGGGAGTCGCTGCGCGCTGCC
TTCGCCCCGTGCCCCGCTCCGCCGCCGCCTCGCGCCGCCCGCCCCGGCTCTGACTGACCGCGTTACTCCC
ACAGGTGAGCGGGCGGGACGGCCCTTCTCCTCCGGGCTGTAATTAGCGCTTGGTTTAATGACGGCTTGTT
TCTTTTCTGTGGCTGCGTGAAAGCCTTGAGGGGCTCCGGGAGGGCCCTTTGTGCGGGGGGAGCGGCTCGG
GGGGTGCGTGCGTGTGTGTGTGCGTGGGGAGCGCCGCGTGCGGCTCCGCGCTGCCCGGCGGCTGTGAGCG
CTGCGGGCGCGGCGCGGGGCTTTGTGCGCTCCGCAGTGTGCGCGAGGGGAGCGCGGCCGGGGGCGGTGCC
CCGCGGTGCGGGGGGGGCTGCGAGGGGAACAAAGGCTGCGTGCGGGGTGTGTGCGTGGGGGGG
